>Addgene plasmid #29630 | GST-TEV-FUS-267-526aa | addgene partial sequence | sequence record 35074 | 29630 with T7-term
GTAGACGAGTCATGTGCTGGCGTTCAAATTTCGCAGCAGCGGTTTCTTTACCAGACTCGAGGGTACCGAC
GTCAGCGATCGCGTGGCCGGCCGATATCCAATTGAGATCTGCCATATGTATATCTCCTTCTTATACTTAA
CTAATATACTAAGATGGGGAATTGTTATCCGCTCACAATTCCCCTATAGTGAGTCGTATTAATTTCGATT
ATGCGGCCGTGTACAATACGATTACTTTCTGTTCGACTTAAGCATTATGCGGCCGCAAGCTTGTCGACCT
GCAGGCGCGCCGAGCTCGAATTCGGATCATCAACCACTTTGTACAAGAAAGCTGGGTCATACGGCCTCTC
CCTGCGATCCTGTCTGTGCTCACCCCTGGAATCCATCTTGCCAGGGCCAAAGCCACCTCTGTCCCCACCA
CCCCGGCCCCCTCGGAAGCCTCCACGGTCCCCGCCGCGGCCCCGGTAGCCGCCTCGATCATAGCCTCCTC
TGCCACCACGACGATCATCCCCGTAGTTACCCCCCATGTGAGAGCCACCTGGTCCCCCTCCTGGGCCATC
TGGTTTAGGGGCCTTACACTGGTTGCATTCATTCCTCCAAGAGAAGTTCATATTCTCACAGGTGGGATTA
GGACACTTCCAGTCACCAGCTCGCTGCTGTCCTCCACCGCCACCACCTCCACTGGGAAATCCTCCTCGGC
CACCACCACCACTGCCACCACCTCCATAGCCTCCACGGCCCATGGGTCCTCCTCGCCCTCGGCCTCCACG
ACCATTGCCACCACCCCGATTAAAGTCTGCCCGGCGAGTAGCAAATGAGACCTTGATAGGATTTCCGGAG
AATTCTTTACCATCAAACCAGTCAATAGCTGCTTTAGCTGAAGGTGGGGTCATCAAAAAAAGACCGTTGC
CTCTCCCTTCAGCTTGNC
