>Addgene plasmid #29630 | GST-TEV-FUS-267-526aa | addgene partial sequence | sequence record 35075 | 29630 with pGEX-5
TCGGATCTGGCTAGCGAGAATCTTTATTTTCAGGGATCATCAACAAGTTTGTACAAAAAAGCAGGCTTCG
AAGGAGATAACAAAATGGGCCCTCGGGACCAAGGATCACGTCATGACTCCGAACAGGATAATTCAGACAA
CAACACCATCTTTGTGCAAGGCCTGGGTGAGAATGTTACAATTGAGTCTGTGGCTGATTACTTCAAGCAG
ATTGGTATTATTAAGACAAACAAGAAAACGGGACAGCCCATGATTAATTTGTACACAGACAGGGAAACTG
GCAAGCTGAAGGGAGAGGCAACGGTCTCTTTTGATGACCCACCTTCAGCTAAAGCAGCTATTGACTGGTT
TGATGGTAAAGAATTCTCCGGAAATCCTATCAAGGTCTCATTTGCTACTCGCCGGGCAGACTTTAATCGG
GGTGGTGGCAATGGTCGTGGAGGCCGAGGGCGAGGAGGACCCATGGGCCGTGGAGGCTATGGAGGTGGTG
GCAGTGGTGGTGGTGGCCGAGGAGGATTTCCCAGTGGAGGTGGTGGCGGTGGAGGACAGCAGCGAGCTGG
TGACTGGAAGTGTCCTAATCCCACCTGTGAGAATATGAACTTCTCTTGGAGGAATGAATGCAACCAGTGT
AAGGCCCCTAAACCAGATGGCCCAGGAGGGGGACCAGGTGGCTCTCACATGGGGGGTAACTACGGGGATG
ATCGTCGTGGTGGCAGAGGAGGCTATGATCGAGGCGGCTACCGGGGCCGCGGCGGGGACCGTGGAGGCTT
CCGAGGGGGCCGGGGTGGTGGGGACAGAGGTGGCTTTGGCCCTGGCAAGATGGATTCCAGGGGTGAGCAC
AGACAGGATCGCA
