[The description below was written by a language model from this plasmid's Addgene catalogue record.]
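Description:
GST-TEV-FUS-267-526aa is a bacterial expression plasmid built on a pDuet backbone and selected with ampicillin. The record gives no feature table, so the promoter, origin of replication and copy number are not stated. Duet-family vectors generally rely on T7/lac-type promoters for inducible expression in E. coli strains that supply T7 RNA polymerase, but that arrangement is not confirmed here. The listed DH5alpha strain is a standard cloning host used for propagating the plasmid rather than for protein production.

The insert is a roughly 780 bp fragment of human FUS (also known as TLS, fused in sarcoma or translocated in liposarcoma) encoding residues 267–526, which is the C-terminal portion of the protein through its final residue. It was introduced by restriction enzyme cloning. The fragment is fused at its N terminus to glutathione S-transferase followed by a TEV protease recognition site. GST allows affinity purification on glutathione resin and often helps keep aggregation-prone proteins soluble. Cleavage at the TEV site then releases the FUS fragment from the tag.

The plasmid comes from a study of the molecular determinants and genetic modifiers of aggregation and toxicity for FUS/TLS, a protein linked to amyotrophic lateral sclerosis. It appears to be one of a set of truncation constructs for producing recombinant FUS fragments. Such fragments can be compared with the full-length protein and other deletion variants to determine which regions are needed for aggregation of the purified protein.
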