Addgene plasmid #29630: GST-TEV-FUS-267-526aa
Depositing lab: Aaron Gitler. Depositing organization: University of Pennsylvania. Publication: Molecular determinants and genetic modifiers of aggregation and toxicity for the ALS disease protein FUS/TLS. Sun Z, Diaz Z, Fang X, Hart MP, Chesi A, Shorter J, Gitler AD. PLoS Biol. 2011 Apr;9(4):e1000614. doi: 10.1371/journal.pbio.1000614. Epub 2011 Apr 26. PubMed 21541367.
Backbone
  Vector backbone: pDuet
  Vector type: Bacterial Expression
Growth in bacteria
  Bacterial resistance: Ampicillin, 100 μg/mL
  Growth temperature: 37°C
  Growth strain: DH5alpha
  Copy number: Unknown
Gene/Insert
  Gene/Insert name: FUS-267-526aa (alt names: TLS; fused in sarcoma; translocated in liposarcoma)
  Species: H. sapiens (human)
  Insert size (bp): 780
  Mutation: Contains FUS aa# 267-526
  Entrez Gene: FUS (a.k.a. ALS6, ETM4, FUS1, HNRNPP2, POMP75, TLS, altFUS)
  Tag / fusion protein: GST (N terminal on insert); TEV (N terminal on insert)
  Cloning method: Restriction Enzyme
  Sequencing primers: 5′ n/a
Terms and licenses: Academic/Nonprofit Terms; Industry Terms: Not Available to Industry
How to cite: GST-TEV-FUS-267-526aa was a gift from Aaron Gitler (Addgene plasmid # 29630 ; http://n2t.net/addgene:29630 ; RRID:Addgene_29630)
